>Addgene plasmid #241249 | pmCh-N1 BLTP3A LIR mutant | addgene full sequence | sequence record 492341 | Addgene NGS Result
TAGTTATTAATAGTAATCAATTACGGGGTCATTAGTTCATAGCCCATATATGGAGTTCCGCGTTACATAA
CTTACGGTAAATGGCCCGCCTGGCTGACCGCCCAACGACCCCCGCCCATTGACGTCAATAATGACGTATG
TTCCCATAGTAACGCCAATAGGGACTTTCCATTGACGTCAATGGGTGGAGTATTTACGGTAAACTGCCCA
CTTGGCAGTACATCAAGTGTATCATATGCCAAGTACGCCCCCTATTGACGTCAATGACGGTAAATGGCCC
GCCTGGCATTATGCCCAGTACATGACCTTATGGGACTTTCCTACTTGGCAGTACATCTACGTATTAGTCA
TCGCTATTACCATGGTGATGCGGTTTTGGCAGTACATCAATGGGCGTGGATAGCGGTTTGACTCACGGGG
ATTTCCAAGTCTCCACCCCATTGACGTCAATGGGAGTTTGTTTTGGCACCAAAATCAACGGGACTTTCCA
AAATGTCGTAACAACTCCGCCCCATTGACGCAAATGGGCGGTAGGCGTGTACGGTGGGAGGTCTATATAA
GCAGAGCTGGTTTAGTGAACCGTCAGATCCGCTAGCGCTACCGGACTCAGATCTCGAGACCGGTCGCCAC
CATGGCGGGTATCATCAAAAAACAAATCCTGAAACACCTGAGCCGCTTTACCAAGAACCTGAGCCCAGAC
AAAATCAACCTGAGCACCCTGAAAGGCGAGGGTCAGCTGACCAACCTGGAGCTGGACGAGGAAGTGCTGC
AGAACGTGCTGGAGCTGCCGACCTGGCTGGCCATTACCCGCGTGTACTGCAACCGTGCGAGCATCCGCAT
TCAGTGGACCAAGCTGAAAACCCACCCGATCTGCCTGTGCCTGGATAAGGTGGAGGTGGAAATGAAAACC
TGCGAAGACCCGCGTCCGCCAAACGGTCAGAGCCCAATTGCGCTGGCTAGCGGTCAGAGCGAGTACGGTT
TTGCCGAAAAGGTGGTGGAGGGCATGTTCATCATTGTGAACAGCATCACCATTAAGATCCACAGCAAAGC
TTTCCACGCCAGCTTTGAACTGTGGCAGCTGCAGGGCTATAGCGTGAACCCGAACTGGCAGCAGAGCGAT
CTGCGTCTGACCCGTATCACCGACCCGTGCCGTGGTGAAGTGCTGACCTTTAAGGAGATTACCTGGCAGA
CCCTGCGTATCGAGGCCGACGCGACCGATAACGGCGACCAGGACCCGGTTACCACCCCACTGCGCCTGAT
TACCAACCAGGGTCGTATTCAGATCGCCCTGAAGCGTCGCACCAAAGATTGCAACGTGATCAGCAGCAAA
CTGATGTTCCTGCTGGACGATCTGCTGTGGGTGCTGACCGACAGCCAGCTGAAGGCCATGATGAAATACG
CGGAAAGCCTGAGCGAGGCTATGGAAAAGAGCGCCCACCAGCGTAAAAGCCTGGCTCCAGAGCCGGTGCA
GATCACCCCACCAGCTCCAAGCGCCCAGCAGAGCTGGGCTCAGGCCTTCGGCGGTAGCCAGGGCAACAGC
AACAGCAGCAGCAGCCGCCTGAGCCAGTACTTCGAAAAGTTTGATGTGAAAGAGAGCAGCTATCACCTGC
TGATTAGCCGTCTGGACCTGCACATCTGCGACGATAGCCAGAGCCGTGAGCCAGGTGTGAGCGCCAACCG
TCTGATGGGCGGTGCGATGCAGCTGACCTTCCGTAAGATGGCTTTTGATTACTATCCGTTCCACTGGGCC
GGCGACAGCTGCAAACACTGGGTGCGCCACTGCGAGGCTATGGAAACCCGTGGCCAGTGGGCCCAGAAGC
TGGTGATGGAATTTCAGAGCAAGATGGAGAAATGGCACGAGGAAACCGGCCTGAAACCACCATGGCACCT
GGGTGTGGATAGCCTGTTCCGTCGTAAGGCTGACAGCCTGAGCAGCCCGCGTAAAAACCCACTGGAGCGC
AGCCCGAGCCAGGGCCGTCAGCCAGCTTTCCAGCCACCAGCTTGGAACCGTCTGCGCAGCAGCTGCATGG
TGGTGCGCGTGGACGATCTGGATATTCACCAGGTGAGCACCGCTGGTCAGCCGAGCAAGAAACCGAGCAC
CCTGCTGAGCTGCAGCCGTAAGCTGCACAACCTGCCGACCCAGGTGAGCGCGATTCACATCGAGTTTACC
GAATACTATTTCCCGGACAACCAGGAACTGCCAGTGCCGTGCCCGAACCTGTACATCCAGCTGAACGGCC
TGACCTTTACCATGGACCCGGTGAGCCTGCTGTGGGGTAACCTGTTTTGCCTGGACCTGTACCGTAGCCT
GGAGCAGTTCAAGGCCATTTATAAACTGGAAGATAGCAGCCAGAAAGACGAGCACCTGGATATCCGCCTG
GACGCTTTTTGGCTGAAGGTGAGCTTCCCGCTGGAGAAACGTGAACGTGCTGAGCTGCACCGTCCACAGG
CCCTGGTGTTCAGCGCGAGCGGTATGATCGCTACCAACACCCGTCACGCTCCACACTGCAGCTGCAGCGA
TCTGCAGAGCCTGTTCCGTGGTTTTGCCGCGGCTGAGTTCTTTCACAGCAACTATGACCACTTTCCGAAG
GTGCCGGGCGGTTTCAGCCTGCTGCACATGCTGTTTCTGCACCACGCCTTCCAGATGGACAGCTGCCTGC
CACAGCCAAACACCCTGCCACCACAGCGTCCGAAGGCGAGCTGGGATCTGTGGAGCGTGCACTTTACCCA
GATTAGCCTGGACTTTGAAGGCACCGAGAACTTCAAAGGTCACACCCTGAACTTCGTGGCGCCGTTTCCG
CTGAGCATCTGGGCTTGCCTGCCACTGCGTTGGCAGCAGGCTCAGGCTCGTAAGCTGCTGCTGGCTAGCG
AGGGCCGCCTGAAACCAAGCGCCAGCTTCGGTAGCCCGGTGCAGAGCGAAGCCCTGGCTCCAGATAGCAT
GAGCCACCCACGTAGCAAGACCGAGCACGACCTGAAAAGCCTGAGCGGCCTGACCGAAGTGATGGAGATC
CTGAAGGAGGGCAGCAGCGGTATGGACAACAAAGGTCCGCTGACCGAGCTGGAGGACGTGGCCGATGTGC
ACATGCTGGTGCACAGCCCAGCTCACGTGCGTGTGCGCCTGGATCACTACCAGTATCTGGCCCTGCTGCG
CCTGAAGGAAGTGCTGCAGCGTCTGCAGGAGCAGCTGACCAAAGACACCGAAAGCATGACCGGCAGCCCG
CTGCAGAACCAGACCGCGTGCATTGGTGTGCTGTTCCCAAGCGCCGAGGTGGCGCTGCTGATGCACCCAG
CTCCAGGTGCTGTGGACGCTGATAGCGCCGGTAGCGATAGCACCAGCCTGGTGGACAGCGAACTGAGCCC
GAGCGAAGACCGCGAGCTGAAGAGCGATGCTAGCAGCGACCAGGGTCCAGCTAGCCCAGAGAAAGTGCTG
GAGGAAAGCAGCATCGAGAACCAGGATGTGAGCCAGGAACGTCCGCACAGCAACGGCGAGCTGCAGGACA
GCGGTCCACTGGCGCAGCAGCTGGCTGGCAAGGGTCACGAAGCGGTGGAGAGCCTGCAGGCTAAGAAACT
GAGCCGCACCCAGGCCAGCAGCAGCCCAGCCGCGCTGAAGCCACCAGCTGGTCGTGAAACCGCGGTGAAC
GGCCAGGGCGAGCTGATTCCGCTGAAAAACATCGAGGGTGAACTGAGCAGCGCGATTCACATGACCAAGG
ATGCTACCAAAGAAGCCCTGCACGCGACCATGGACCTGACCAAGGAGGCCGTGAGCCTGACCAAAGATGC
GTTCAGCCTGGGCCGTGACCGCATGACCAGCACCATGCACAAGATGCTGAGCCTGCCGCCGGCTAAGGAA
CCGATGGCCAAAACCGATGAGGGTGTGGCTGCTCCGGTGAGCGGTGGTGCTGCTCGTCTGCGCTTCTTTA
GCATGAAACGCACCGTGAGCCAGCAGAGCTTTGATGGCGTGAGCCTGGACAGCAGCGGTCCGGAAGATCG
TATCAGCGTGGACAGCGATGGCAGCCTGGAGAGCGAAAGCGGTCCAGAGAGCGTGCCACCAGGTAGCCTG
AGCAACGTGAGCGACAACGCTGGTGTGCAGGGTAGCCCGCTGGTGAACAACTACGGTCAGGGTAGCCCGG
CTGCTAACAGCAGCGTGAGCCCAAGCGGTGAAGATCTGATTTTTCACCCGGTGAGCGTGCTGGTGCTGAA
GGTGAACGAGGTGAGCTTCGGCATCGAAGTGCGTGGCGAGGACCTGACCGTGGCTCTGCAGGCCGAGGAA
CTGACCCTGCAGCAGCTGGGCACCGTGGGTCTGTGGCAGTTTCTGCACGGCCAGTGCCCGGGTACCTGCT
TCCAGGAAAGCAGCACCCTGAAAACCGGTCACATCCGTCCAGCTGTGGGTCTGCGTTTTGAAGTGGGTCC
AGGTGCTGCTGTGCACAGCCCACTGGCTAGCCAGAACGGCTTCCTGCACCTGCTGCTGCACGGTTGCGAT
CTGGAGCTGCTGACCAGCGTGCTGAGCGGCCTGGGTCCGTTTCTGGAAGACGAGGAAATTCCGGTGGTGG
TGCCGATGCAGATTGAGCTGCTGAACAGCAGCATCACCCTGAAGGACGATATTCCACCAATCTATCCGAC
CAGCCCAGGTCCAATTCCAATCACCCTGGCCATGGAGCACGTGGTGCTGAAACGCAGCGACGATGGCGTG
TTCCACATCGGTGCTGCTGCTCAGGACAAGCCAAGCGCGGAAGTGCTGAAGAGCGAGAAACGTCAGCCGC
CGAAAGAACAGGTGTTTCTGGTGCCGACCGGTGAAGTGTTCGAGCAGCAGGTGAAGGAGCTGCCGATTCT
GCAGAAGGAACTGATCGAAACCAAACAGGCTCTGGCCAACGCGAACCAGGACAAGGAAAAACTGCTGCAA
GAGATTCGTAAGTATAACCCATTCTTTGAACTGGGTGGATCTGGAGGTCGAATTCTGCAGTCGACGGTAC
CGCGGGCCCGGGATCCACCGGTCATGGTGAGCAAGGGCGAGGAGGATAACATGGCCATCATCAAGGAGTT
CATGCGCTTCAAGGTGCACATGGAGGGCTCCGTGAACGGCCACGAGTTCGAGATCGAGGGCGAGGGCGAG
GGCCGCCCCTACGAGGGCACCCAGACCGCCAAGCTGAAGGTGACCAAGGGTGGCCCCCTGCCCTTCGCCT
GGGACATCCTGTCCCCTCAGTTCATGTACGGCTCCAAGGCCTACGTGAAGCACCCCGCCGACATCCCCGA
CTACTTGAAGCTGTCCTTCCCCGAGGGCTTCAAGTGGGAGCGCGTGATGAACTTCGAGGACGGCGGCGTG
GTGACCGTGACCCAGGACTCCTCCCTGCAGGACGGCGAGTTCATCTACAAGGTGAAGCTGCGCGGCACCA
ACTTCCCCTCCGACGGCCCCGTAATGCAGAAGAAGACCATGGGCTGGGAGGCCTCCTCCGAGCGGATGTA
CCCCGAGGACGGCGCCCTGAAGGGCGAGATCAAGCAGAGGCTGAAGCTGAAGGACGGCGGCCACTACGAC
GCTGAGGTCAAGACCACCTACAAGGCCAAGAAGCCCGTGCAGCTGCCCGGCGCCTACAACGTCAACATCA
AGTTGGACATCACCTCCCACAACGAGGACTACACCATCGTGGAACAGTACGAACGCGCCGAGGGCCGCCA
CTCCACCGGCGGCATGGACGAGCTGTACAAGTAAGCGGCCGCGACTCTAGATCATAATCAGCCATACCAC
ATTTGTAGAGGTTTTACTTGCTTTAAAAAACCTCCCACACCTCCCCCTGAACCTGAAACATAAAATGAAT
GCAATTGTTGTTGTTAACTTGTTTATTGCAGCTTATAATGGTTACAAATAAAGCAATAGCATCACAAATT
TCACAAATAAAGCATTTTTTTCACTGCATTCTAGTTGTGGTTTGTCCAAACTCATCAATGTATCTTAAGG
CGTAAATTGTAAGCGTTAATATTTTGTTAAAATTCGCGTTAAATTTTTGTTAAATCAGCTCATTTTTTAA
CCAATAGGCCGAAATCGGCAAAATCCCTTATAAATCAAAAGAATAGACCGAGATAGGGT
[37 nt withheld, positions 6080-6116]
AAAGAACGTGGACTCCAACGTCAAAGG
[49 nt withheld, positions 6144-6192]
T
[91 nt withheld, positions 6194-6284]
G
[124 nt withheld, positions 6286-6409]
CAGGTGGCACTTTTCGGGGAAATGTGCGCGGAACCCCTATTTGTTTATTTTTCTAAATACATTCAAATAT
GTATCCGCTCATGAGACAATAACCCTGATAAATGCTTCAATAATATTGAAAAAGGAAGAGTCCTGAGGCG
GAAAGAACCAGCTGTGGAATGTGTGTCAGTTAGGGTGTGGAAAGTCCCCAGGCTCCCCAGCAGGCAGAAG
TATGCAAAGCATGCATCTCAATTAGTCAGCAACCAGGTGTGGAAAGTCCCCAGGCTCCCCAGCAGGCAGA
AGTATGCAAAGCATGCATCTCAATTAGTCAGCAACCATAGTCCCGCCCCTAACTCCGCCCATCCCGCCCC
TAACTCCGCCCAGTTCCGCCCATTCTCCGCCCCATGGCTGACTAATTTTTTTTATTTATGCAGAGGCCGA
GGCCGCCTCGGCCTCTGAGCTATTCCAGAAGTAGTGAGGAGGCTTTTTTGGAGGCCTAGGCTTTTGCAAA
GATCGATCAAGAGACAGGATGAGGATCGTTTCGCATGATTGAACAAGATGGATTGCACGCAGGTTCTCCG
GCCGCTTGGGTGGAGAGGCTATTCGGCTATGACTGGGCACAACAGACAATCGGCTGCTCTGATGCCGCCG
TGTTCCGGCTGTCAGCGCAGGGGCGCCCGGTTCTTTTTGTCAAGACCGACCTGTCCGGTGCCCTGAATGA
ACTGCAAGACGAGGCAGCGCGGCTATCGTGGCTGGCCACGACGGGCGTTCCTTGCGCAGCTGTGCTCGAC
GTTGTCACTGAAGCGGGAAGGGACTGGCTGCTATTGGGCGAAGTGCCGGGGCAGGATCTCCTGTCATCTC
ACCTTGCTCCTGCCGAGAAAGTATCCATCATGGCTGATGCAATGCGGCGGCTGCATACGCTTGATCCGGC
TACCTGCCCATTCGACCACCAAGCGAAACATCGCATCGAGCGAGCACGTACTCGGATGGAAGCCGGTCTT
GTCGATCAGGATGATCTGGACGAAGAGCATCAGGGGCTCGCGCCAGCCGAACTGTTCGCCAGGCTCAAGG
CGAGCATGCCCGACGGCGAGGATCTCGTCGTGACCCATGGCGATGCCTGCTTGCCGAATATCATGGTGGA
AAATGGCCGCTTTTCTGGATTCATCGACTGTGGCCGGCTGGGTGTGGCGGACCGCTATCAGGACATAGCG
TTGGCTACCCGTGATATTGCTGAAGAGCTTGGCGGCGAATGGGCTGACCGCTTCCTCGTGCTTTACGGTA
TCGCCGCTCCCGATTCGCAGCGCATCGCCTTCTATCGCCTTCTTGACGAGTTCTTCTGAGCGGGACTCTG
GGGTTCGAAATGACCGACCAAGCGACGCCCAACCTGCCATCACGAGATTTCGATTCCACCGCCGCCTTCT
ATGAAAGGTTGGGCTTCGGAATCGTTTTCCGGGACGCCGGCTGGATGATCCTCCAGCGCGGGGATCTCAT
GCTGGAGTTCTTCGCCCACCCTAGGGGGAGGCTAACTGAAACACGGAAGGAGACAATACCGGAAGGAACC
CGCGCTATGACGGCAATAAAAAGACAGAATAAAACGCACGGTGTTGGGTCGTTTGTTCATAAACGCGGGG
TTCGGTCCCAGGGCTGGCACTCTGTCGATACCCCACCGAGACCCCATTGGGGCCAATACGCCCGCGTTTC
TTCCTTTTCCCCACCCCACCCCCCAAGTTCGGGTGAAGGCCCAGGGCTCGCAGCCAACGTCGGGGCGGCA
GGCCCTGCCATAGCCTCAGGTTACTCATATATACTTTAGATTGATTTAAAACTTCATTTTTAATTTAAAA
GGATCTAGGTGAAGATCCTTTTTGATAATCTCATGACCAAAATCCCTTAACGTGAGTTTTCGTTCCACTG
AGCGTCAGACCCCGTAGAAAAGATCAAAGGATCTTCTTGAGATCCTTTTTTTCTGCGCGTAATCTGCTGC
TTGCAAACAAAAAAACCACCGCTACCAGCGGTGGTTTGTTTGCCGGATCAAGAGCTACCAACTCTTTTTC
CGAAGGTAACTGGCTTCAGCAGAGCGCAGATACCAAATACTGTTCTTCTAGTGTAGCCGTAGTTAGGCCA
CCACTTCAAGAACTCTGTAGCACCGCCTACATACCTCGCTCTGCTAATCCTGTTACCAGTGGCTGCTGCC
AGTGGCGATAAGTCGTGTCTTACCGGGTTGGACTCAAGACGATAGTTACCGGATAAGGCGCAGCGGTCGG
GCTGAACGGGGGGTTCGTGCACACAGCCCAGCTTGGAGCGAACGACCTACACCGAACTGAGATACCTACA
GCGTGAGCTATGAGAAAGCGCCACGCTTCCCGAAGGGAGAAAGGCGGACAGGTATCCGGTAAGCGGCAGG
GTCGGAACAGGAGAGCGCACGAGGGAGCTTCCAGGGGGAAACGCCTGGTATCTTTATAGTCCTGTCGGGT
TTCGCCACCTCTGACTTGAGCGTCGATTTTTGTGATGCTCGTCAGGGGGGCGGAGCCTATGGAAAAACGC
CAGCAACGCGGCCTTTTTACGGTTCCTGGCCTTTTGCTGGCCTTTTGCTCACATGTTCTTTCCTGCGTTA
TCCCCTGATTCTGTGGATAACCGTATTACCGCCATGCAT
Features (pLannotate 1.2.2; 16 found; start..end, strand, type, name):
     61..364     +  enhancer       CMV enhancer: human cytomegalovirus immediate early enhancer
    365..568     +  promoter       CMV promoter: human cytomegalovirus (CMV) immediate early promoter
    591..618     +  misc_feature   MCS (fragment): multiple cloning site
    632..4933    +  CDS            UHRF1BP1: URFB1_HUMAN - Also known as C6orf107. Experimental evidence at protein level: Swiss-Prot protein existence level 1. May act as a negative regulator of cell growth. From Homo sapiens (Human).
   4948..4986    +  misc_feature   MCS (fragment): multiple cloning site
   4994..5701    +  CDS            mCherry: mCherry is a basic (constitutively fluorescent) red fluorescent protein published in 2004, derived from Discosoma sp.. It is reported to be a very rapidly-maturing monomer with low acid sensitivity.
   5720..5803    +  CDS            large T antigen (fragment): large T antigen from SV40 (simian virus 40)
   5826..5947    +  polyA_signal   SV40 poly(A) signal: SV40 polyadenylation signal
   5981..6409    -  rep_origin     f1 ori (sequence partly withheld): f1 bacteriophage origin of replication; arrow indicates direction of (+) strand synthesis
   6436..6540    +  promoter       AmpR promoter: bla
   6542..6899    +  promoter       SV40 promoter: SV40 enhancer and early promoter
   6934..7728    +  CDS            NeoR/KanR: aminoglycoside phosphotransferase from Tn5; aph(3')-II (or nptII); confers resistance to neomycin, kanamycin, and G418 (Geneticin®)
   7749..7901    +  CDS            ble (fragment): BLE_KLEPN - Experimental evidence at protein level: Swiss-Prot protein existence level 1. Binding protein with a strong affinity to the bleomycin family of antibiotics. Binds to CL990; an antimitotic-antibiotic compound. From Klebsiella pneumoniae.
   7960..8007    +  polyA_signal   HSV TK poly(A) signal: herpes simplex virus thymidine kinase polyadenylation signal (Cole and Stacy, 1985)
   8098..8114    -  polyA_signal   bGH poly(A) signal (fragment): bovine growth hormone polyadenylation signal
   8336..8924    +  rep_origin     ori: high-copy-number ColE1/pMB1/pBR322/pUC origin of replication
