[The description below was written by a language model from this plasmid's Addgene catalogue record and pLannotate feature annotations shown in this document.]
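Description:
pmCh-N1 BLTP3A LIR mutant is a mammalian expression plasmid of about 9 kb built on the pmCh-N1 backbone, an N1-style vector in which an inserted open reading frame is fused upstream of mCherry. It is propagated in E. coli from a high-copy ColE1/pUC-type origin and selected with kanamycin. The resistance cassette is the dual-purpose NeoR/KanR gene (Tn5 aminoglycoside phosphotransferase). It is preceded by both a bacterial bla promoter and the SV40 enhancer/early promoter and is terminated by the HSV TK polyadenylation signal, so the same gene can also confer G418 resistance in mammalian cells. An f1 origin is also present. Short annotated fragments of SV40 large T antigen, ble and the bGH poly(A) signal appear to be backbone remnants rather than functional elements.

The payload is a codon-optimized human BLTP3A (also known as UHRF1BP1) coding sequence carrying a deletion of residues 1129–1134, which according to the record removes the protein's LIR motif. LIR (LC3-interacting region) motifs generally mediate binding to ATG8-family proteins. The insert, introduced by Gibson cloning, lies between remnants of the multiple cloning site. It is driven by the human CMV immediate early enhancer and promoter and is followed by mCherry, the red fluorescent protein listed as the C-terminal tag, and then by the SV40 poly(A) signal. The construct is intended for exogenous expression of the fluorescently tagged LIR-deficient protein in mammalian cells. The associated study concerns BLTP3A's association with late endocytic membranes and its role as an effector of CASM, which suggests use for localization comparisons against a wild-type version.
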