Addgene plasmid #241249: pmCh-N1 BLTP3A LIR mutant
Purpose: For exogenous expression of codon optimized BLTP3A (UHRF1BP1) lacking its LIR motif as a C-terminal fusion to RFP in mammalian cells
Depositing lab: Pietro De Camilli. Depositing organization: Yale University. Publication: BLTP3A is associated with membranes of the late endocytic pathway and is an effector of CASM. Hanna MG, Rodriguez Cruz HO, Fujise K, Wu Y, Xu CS, Pang S, Li Z, Monetti M, De Camilli P. EMBO J (2025) 44: 6168 - 6195 10.1038/s44318-025-00543-9 PubMed 39386594.
Backbone
  Vector backbone: pmCh-N1
  Vector type: Mammalian Expression
Growth in bacteria
  Bacterial resistance: Kanamycin, 50 μg/mL
  Growth temperature: 37°C
  Growth strain: DH5alpha
  Copy number: High Copy
Gene/Insert
  Gene/Insert name: BLTP3A (UHRF1BP1) Δ1129-1134
  Species: H. sapiens (human)
  Mutation: Δ1129-1134
  Entrez Gene: BLTP3A (a.k.a. C6orf107, ICBP90, SHIP164B, UHRF1BP1, dJ349A12.1)
  Tag / fusion protein: RFP (C terminal on insert)
  Cloning method: Gibson Cloning
Terms and licenses: Academic/Nonprofit Terms; Industry Terms: Not Available to Industry
How to cite: pmCh-N1 BLTP3A LIR mutant was a gift from Pietro De Camilli (Addgene plasmid # 241249 ; http://n2t.net/addgene:241249 ; RRID:Addgene_241249)
